Addgene plasmid #85578: pTC-ApoE-Tet
Purpose: Sleeping beauty transposon for hydrodynamic tail vein injection for CreER expression and tetracyclin-dependent transgene/shRNA expression (ApoE.HCR.hAAT promoter ) in mouse liver
Depositing lab: Ursula Ehmer. Depositing organization: Klinikum der Technischen Universität München (TUM Klinikum). Publication: An in vivo transfection system for inducible gene expression and gene silencing in murine hepatocytes. Hubner EK, Lechler C, Kohnke-Ertel B, Zmoos AF, Sage J, Schmid RM, Ehmer U. J Gene Med. 2016 Dec 23. doi: 10.1002/jgm.2940. PubMed 28009940.
Backbone
  Vector backbone: pT3
  Backbone size w/o insert (bp): 3392
  Total vector size (bp): 11193
  Vector type: Mammalian Expression, Cre/Lox
Growth in bacteria
  Bacterial resistance: Chloramphenicol and Ampicillin, 25 & 100 μg/mL
  Growth temperature: 30°C
  Growth strain: ccdB Survival
  Copy number: High Copy
Gene/Insert
  Gene/Insert name: CreER
  Insert size (bp): 1985
  Promoter: ApoE.HCR.hAAT
  Cloning method: Restriction Enzyme; 5′ cloning site BsiWI (unknown if destroyed); 3′ cloning site MluI (unknown if destroyed)
  Sequencing primers: 5′ seq intron fwd (TCTCCACAGGTGTCCACTCC)
Resource information
  A portion of this plasmid was derived from a plasmid made by: CreER sequence originally from addgene plasmid #12168
Terms and licenses: Academic/Nonprofit Terms; Industry Terms: Not Available to Industry
How to cite: pTC-ApoE-Tet was a gift from Ursula Ehmer (Addgene plasmid # 85578 ; http://n2t.net/addgene:85578 ; RRID:Addgene_85578)
