[The description below was written by a language model from this plasmid's Addgene catalogue record and pLannotate feature annotations shown in this document.]
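Description:
pTC-ApoE-Tet is an approximately 11.2 kb Sleeping Beauty transposon plasmid built on the pT3 backbone. It is intended for delivery to mouse liver by hydrodynamic tail vein injection, so that the cassette can integrate into hepatocyte genomes when a transposase is supplied. It replicates in E. coli from a high-copy ColE1/pUC-type origin and carries an ampicillin resistance gene. A second marker, chloramphenicol resistance, lies within a Gateway destination cassette that also encodes the ccdB toxin, which is why the plasmid is maintained in a ccdB-tolerant strain under dual selection. The transposon inverted repeats are not annotated in the feature table, and neither are the ApoE.HCR.hAAT promoter or a Tet-responsive promoter, so their positions cannot be read from the record.

The listed insert is CreER, annotated as Cre recombinase followed by the ERT2 mutant estrogen receptor ligand-binding domain. This makes recombinase activity dependent on tamoxifen-type ligands. According to the catalogue entry it is driven by the liver-specific ApoE.HCR.hAAT promoter, and a chimeric intron sits just upstream of the coding sequence. A second chimeric intron precedes an rtTA3 reverse tetracycline transactivator, which activates Tet-responsive promoters in the presence of doxycycline. Between these two units lie an mCherry coding sequence and the attR1–CmR–ccdB–attR2 cassette. A transgene or shRNA of interest can be introduced there by an LR recombination reaction, replacing the counterselectable ccdB segment. The arrangement suggests mCherry reports on the inducible unit, although the record does not state this explicitly.

The construct serves as an empty destination vector for combining inducible Cre-mediated recombination of floxed alleles with tetracycline-dependent gene expression or knockdown in murine hepatocytes in vivo.
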