Features (pLannotate 1.2.2; 29 found; start..end, strand, type, name):
     35..70      +  CDS            rop (fragment): Rop protein, which maintains plasmids at low copy number; rop
    172..271     +  misc_feature   bom (fragment): basis of mobility region from pBR322
    277..434     -  CDS            lacZα (fragment): LacZα fragment of β-galactosidase; lacZ fragment
    808..883     +  promoter       SV40 promoter (fragment): SV40 enhancer and early promoter
   1659..1690    -  misc_feature   MCS (fragment): pBluescript multiple cloning site
   1776..2009    +  intron         chimeric intron: chimera between introns from adenovirus and immunoglobulin heavy chain genes
   2047..3075    +  CDS            cre: RECR_BPP1 - Experimental evidence at protein level: Swiss-Prot protein existence level 1. Catalyzes site-specific recombination between two 34-base- pair LOXP sites. Its role is to maintain the phage genome as a monomeric unit-copy plasmid in the lysogenic state. From Escherichia phage P1 (Bacteriophage P1).
   3088..4023    +  CDS            ERT2: mutated ligand-binding domain of the human estrogen receptor (Feil et al., 1997)
   4123..4830    +  CDS            mCherry: mCherry is a basic (constitutively fluorescent) red fluorescent protein published in 2004, derived from Discosoma sp.. It is reported to be a very rapidly-maturing monomer with low acid sensitivity.
   4909..5033    +  protein_bind   attR1: mutant version of attR; recombination site for the Gateway® LR reaction LR Clonase™
   5058..5088    +  promoter       lac UV5 promoter: E. coli lac promoter with an "up" mutation
   5112..5141    +  promoter       cat promoter (fragment): promoter of the E. coli cat gene encoding chloramphenicol acetyltransferase
   5142..5801    +  CDS            CmR: chloramphenicol acetyltransferase; cat; confers resistance to chloramphenicol
   5980..6138    +  CDS            ccdA (fragment): CCDA_ECO57 - Also known as H, letA. Experimental evidence at protein level: Swiss-Prot protein existence level 1. Antitoxin component of a type II toxin-antitoxin (TA) system which inhibits the post-segregational killing (PSK) of plasmid-free cells, also referred to as a plasmid addiction system. Binds to and blocks the activity of CcdB; will also remove bound CcdB protein from the CcdB-GyrA complex by forming a CcdA-CcdB complex, a process termed rejuvenation. Functions as a transcriptional corepressor for the ccdAB operon, repression also requires CcdB (By similarity). From Escherichia coli
   6143..6445    +  CDS            ccdB: CCDB_ECOLI - Also known as G, letB, letD. Experimental evidence at protein level: Swiss-Prot protein existence level 1. Toxic component of a type II toxin-antitoxin (TA) system, functioning in plasmid maintainence. Responsible for the post- segregational killing (PSK) of plasmid-free cells, also referred to as a plasmid addiction system. Half-life of over 2 hours. Cell killing by CcdB is accompanied by filamentation, defects in chromosome and plasmid segregation, defects in cell division, formation of anucleate cells, decreased DNA synthesis and plasmid loss. Interferes with the activity of DN
   6489..6613    -  protein_bind   attR2: mutant version of attR; recombination site for the Gateway® LR reaction LR Clonase™
   7399..7430    -  misc_feature   MCS (fragment): pBluescript multiple cloning site
   7516..7749    +  intron         chimeric intron: chimera between introns from adenovirus and immunoglobulin heavy chain genes
   7779..7831    +  misc_feature   MCS (fragment): multiple cloning site
   7839..8536    +  CDS            rtTA3 (fragment): reverse tetracycline transactivator 3 activates expression from Tet-responsive promoters in the presence of doxycycline
   8466..8576    +  CDS            VP48: 3 tandem repeats of the minimal activation domain of herpes simplex virus VP16 (Cheng et al., 2013)
   8972..9001    +  misc_feature   MCS (fragment): pUC18/19 multiple cloning site
   9036..9058    -  protein_bind   lac operator (fragment): The lac repressor binds to the lac operator to inhibit transcription in E. coli. This inhibition can be relieved by adding lactose or isopropyl-β-D-thiogalactopyranoside (IPTG). lac repressor encoded by lacI
   9062..9092    -  promoter       lac promoter: promoter for the E. coli lac operon
   9107..9128    -  protein_bind   CAP binding site: CAP binding activates transcription in the presence of cAMP. E. coli catabolite activator protein
   9141..9233    -  CDS            lacI (fragment): lac repressor; lacI; The lac repressor binds to the lac operator to inhibit transcription in E. coli. This inhibition can be relieved by adding lactose or isopropyl-β-D-thiogalactopyranoside (IPTG).
   9416..10004   -  rep_origin     ori: high-copy-number ColE1/pMB1/pBR322/pUC origin of replication
  10175..11035   -  CDS            AmpR: β-lactamase; bla; confers resistance to ampicillin, carbenicillin, and related antibiotics
  11036..11140   -  promoter       AmpR promoter: bla
>Addgene plasmid #85578 | pTC-ApoE-Tet | addgene full sequence | sequence record 169842 | Addgene NGS Result
CTATAAAAATAGGCGTATCACGAGGCCCTTTCGTCTCGCGCGTTTCGGTGATGACGGTGAAAACCTCTGA
CACATGCAGCTCCCGGAGACGGTCACAGCTTGTCTGTAAGCGGATGCCGGGAGCAGACAAGCCCGTCAGG
GCGCGTCAGCGGGTGTTGGCGGGTGTCGGGGCTGGCTTAACTATGCGGCATCAGAGCAGATTGTACTGAG
AGTGCACCATATGCGGTGTGAAATACCGCACAGATGCGTAAGGAGAAAATACCGCATCAGGCGCCATTCG
CCATTCAGGCTGCGCAACTGTTGGGAAGGGCGATCGGTGCGGGCCTCTTCGCTATTACGCCAGCTGGCGA
AAGGGGGATGTGCTGCAAGGCGATTAAGTTGGGTAACGCCAGGGTTTTCCCAGTCACGACGTTGTAAAAC
GACGGCCAGTGAATTCGAGCTCGGTACCCTACAGTTGAAGTCGGAAGTTTACATACACTTAAGTTGGAGT
CATTAAAACTCGTTTTTCAACTACTCCACAAATTTCTTGTTAACAAACAATAGTTTTGGCAAGTCAGTTA
GGACATCTACTTTGTGCATGACACAAGTCATTTTTCCAACAATTGTTTACAGACAGATTATTTCACTTAT
AATTCACTGTATCACAATTCCAGTGGGTCAGAAGTTTACATACACTAAGTTGACTGTGCCTTTAAACAGC
TTGGAAAATTCCAGAAAATGATGTCATGGCTTTAGAAGCTTCTGATAGACTAATTGACATCATTTGAGTC
AATTGGAGGTGTACCTGTGGATGTATTTCAAGGAATTCTGTGGAATGTGTGTCAGTTAGGGTGTGGAAAG
TCCCCAGGCTCCCCAGCAGGCAGAAGTATGCAAAGCATGCATCCCTTTCGCGCGCGAAACCCTCCGGAGT
TAGGCTCAGAGGCACACAGGAGTTTCTGGGCTCACCCTGCCCCCTTCCAACCCCTCAGTTCCCATCCTCC
AGCAGCTGTTTGTGTGCTGCCTCTGAAGTCCACACTGAACAAACTTCAGCCTACTCATGTCCCTAAAATG
GGCAAACATTGCAAGCAGCAAACAGCAAACACACAGCCCTCCCTGCCTGCTGACCTTGGAGCTGGGGCAG
AGGTCAGAGACCTCTCTGGGCCCATGCCACCTCCAACATCCACTCGACCCCTTGGAATTTCGGTGGAGAG
GAGCAGAGGTTGTCCTGGCGTGGTTTAGGTAGTGTGAGAGGGGTACCCGGGGATCTTGCTACCAGTGGAA
CAGCCACTAAGGATTCTGCAGTGAGAGCAGAGGGCCAGCTAAGTGGTACTCTCCCAGAGACTGTCTGACT
CACGCCACCCCCTCCACCTTGGACACAGGACGCTGTGGTTTCTGAGCCAGGTACAATGACTCCTTTCGGT
AAGTGCAGTGGAAGCTGTACACTGCCCAGGCAAAGCGTCCGGGCAGCGTAGGCGGGCGACTCAGATCCCA
GCCAGTGGACTTAGCCCCTGTTTGCTCCTCCGATAACTGGGGTGACCTTGGTTAATATTCACCAGCAGCC
TCCCCCGTTGCCCCTCTGGATCCACTGCTTAAATACGGACGAGGACAGGGCCCTGTCTCCTCAGCTTCAG
GCACCACCACTGACCTGGGACAGTGAATGATCCCCCTGATCTGCGGCCTCGACGGTATCGATAAGCTTGA
TATCGAATTCTAGTCGTCGACCACTTTCACAATCTGCTAGCAACCTGAGGAGGTTATCGTACGAAATTCG
CTGTCTGCGAGGGCCAGCTGTTGGGGTGAGTACTCCCTCTCAAAAGCGGGCATGACTTCTGCGCTAAGAT
TGTCAGTTTCCAAAAACGAGGAGGATTTGATATTCACCTGGCCCGCGGTGATGCCTTTGAGGGTGGCCGC
GTCCATCTGGTCAGAAAAGACAATCTTTTTGTTGTCAAGCTTGAGGTGTGGCAGGCTTGAGATCGATCTG
ACCATACACTTGAGTGACAATGACATCCACTTTGCCTTTCTCTCCACAGGTGTCCACTCCCAGGTCCAAC
CTTAATTAAGCGGACCATGTCCAATTTACTGACCGTACACCAAAATTTGCCTGCATTACCGGTCGATGCA
ACGAGTGATGAGGTTCGCAAGAACCTGATGGACATGTTCAGGGATCGCCAGGCGTTTTCTGAGCATACCT
GGAAAATGCTTCTGTCCGTTTGCCGGTCGTGGGCGGCATGGTGCAAGTTGAATAACCGGAAATGGTTTCC
CGCAGAACCTGAAGATGTTCGCGATTATCTTCTATATCTTCAGGCGCGCGGTCTGGCAGTAAAAACTATC
CAGCAACATTTGGGCCAGCTAAACATGCTTCATCGTCGGTCCGGGCTGCCACGACCAAGTGACAGCAATG
CTGTTTCACTGGTTATGCGGCGGATCCGAAAAGAAAACGTTGATGCCGGTGAACGTGCAAAACAGGCTCT
AGCGTTCGAACGCACTGATTTCGACCAGGTTCGTTCACTCATGGAAAATAGCGATCGCTGCCAGGATATA
CGTAATCTGGCATTTCTGGGGATTGCTTATAACACCCTGTTACGTATAGCCGAAATTGCCAGGATCAGGG
TTAAAGATATCTCACGTACTGACGGTGGGAGAATGTTAATCCATATTGGCAGAACGAAAACGCTGGTTAG
CACCGCAGGTGTAGAGAAGGCACTTAGCCTGGGGGTAACTAAACTGGTCGAGCGATGGATTTCCGTCTCT
GGTGTAGCTGATGATCCGAATAACTACCTGTTTTGCCGGGTCAGAAAAAATGGTGTTGCCGCGCCATCTG
CCACCAGCCAGCTATCAACTCGCGCCCTGGAAGGGATTTTTGAAGCAACTCATCGATTGATTTACGGCGC
TAAGGATGACTCTGGTCAGAGATACCTGGCCTGGTCTGGACACAGTGCCCGTGTCGGAGCCGCGCGAGAT
ATGGCCCGCGCTGGAGTTTCAATACCGGAGATCATGCAAGCTGGTGGCTGGACCAATGTAAATATTGTCA
TGAACTATATCCGTAACCTGGATAGTGAAACAGGGGCAATGGTGCGCCTGCTGGAAGATGGCGATCTCGA
GCCATCTGCTGGAGACATGAGAGCTGCCAACCTTTGGCCAAGCCCGCTCATGATCAAACGCTCTAAGAAG
AACAGCCTGGCCTTGTCCCTGACGGCCGACCAGATGGTCAGTGCCTTGTTGGATGCTGAGCCCCCCATAC
TCTATTCCGAGTATGATCCTACCAGACCCTTCAGTGAAGCTTCGATGATGGGCTTACTGACCAACCTGGC
AGACAGGGAGCTGGTTCACATGATCAACTGGGCGAAGAGGGTGCCAGGCTTTGTGGATTTGACCCTCCAT
GATCAGGTCCACCTTCTTGAATGTGCCTGGCTAGAGATCCTGATGATTGGTCTCGTCTGGCGCTCCATGG
AGCACCCAGTGAAGCTACTGTTTGCTCCTAACTTGCTCTTGGACAGGAACCAGGGAAAATGTGTAGAGGG
CATGGTGGAGATCTTCGACATGCTGCTGGCTACATCATCTCGGTTCCGCATGATGAATCTGCAGGGAGAG
GAGTTTGTGTGCCTCAAATCTATTATTTTGCTTAATTCTGGAGTGTACACATTTCTGTCCAGCACCCTGA
AGTCTCTGGAAGAGAAGGACCATATCCACCGAGTCCTGGACAAGATCACAGACACTTTGATCCACCTGAT
GGCCAAGGCAGGCCTGACCCTGCAGCAGCAGCACCAGCGGCTGGCCCAGCTCCTCCTCATCCTCTCCCAC
ATCAGGCACATGAGTAACAAAGGCATGGAGCATCTGTACAGCATGAAGTGCAAGAACGTGGTGCCCCTCT
ATGACCTGCTGCTGGAGGCGGCGGACGCCCACCGCCTACATGCGCCCACTAGCCGTGGAGGGGCATCCGT
GGAGGAGACGGACCAAAGCCACTTGGCCACTGCGGGCTCTACTTCATCGCATTCCTTGCAAAAGTATTAC
ATCACGGGGGAGGCAGAGGGTTTCCCTGCCACAGCTGCTACGCGTGAAGGCAGTGGAGAGGGCAGAGGAA
GTCTGCTAACATGCGGTGACGTCGAGGAGAATCCTGGCCCAAGACGAATCGCCGGCGTATGGATGGTGAG
CAAGGGCGAGGAGGATAACATGGCCATCATCAAGGAGTTCATGCGCTTCAAGGTGCACATGGAGGGCTCC
GTGAACGGCCACGAGTTCGAGATCGAGGGCGAGGGCGAGGGCCGCCCCTACGAGGGCACCCAGACCGCCA
AGCTGAAGGTGACCAAGGGCGGCCCCCTGCCCTTCGCCTGGGACATCCTGTCCCCTCAGTTCATGTACGG
CTCCAAGGCCTACGTGAAGCACCCCGCCGACATCCCCGACTACTTGAAGCTGTCCTTCCCCGAGGGCTTC
AAGTGGGAGCGCGTGATGAACTTCGAGGACGGCGGCGTGGTGACCGTGACCCAGGACTCCTCCCTGCAGG
ACGGCGAGTTCATCTACAAGGTGAAGCTGCGCGGCACCAACTTCCCCTCCGACGGCCCCGTAATGCAGAA
GAAGACCATGGGCTGGGAGGCCTCCTCCGAGCGGATGTACCCCGAGGACGGCGCCCTGAAGGGCGAGATC
AAGCAGAGGCTGAAGCTGAAGGACGGCGGCCACTACGACGCCGAGGTCAAGACCACCTACAAGGCCAAGA
AGCCCGTGCAGCTGCCCGGCGCCTACAACGTCAACATCAAGCTGGACATCACCTCCCACAACGAGGACTA
CACCATCGTGGAACAGTACGAGCGCGCCGAGGGCCGCCACTCCACCGGCGGCATGGACGAGCTGTACAAG
TAGATGCGCATGAATTGCATGAATTCGTTTAAACAGGGACAGCAGAGATCCAGTTTGGTTAATTCTAGAC
AGTTATCAACAAGTTTGTACAAAAAAGCTGAACGAGAAACGTAAAATGATATAAATATCAATATATTAAA
TTAGATTTTGCATAAAAAACAGACTACATAATACTGTAAAACACAACATATCCAGTCACTATGGCGGCCG
CATTAGGCACCCCAGGCTTTACACTTTATGCTTCCGGCTCGTATAATGTGTGGATTTTGAGTTAGGATCC
GTCGAGATTTTCAGGAGCTAAGGAAGCTAAAATGGAGAAAAAAATCACTGGATATACCACCGTTGATATA
TCCCAATGGCATCGTAAAGAACATTTTGAGGCATTTCAGTCAGTTGCTCAATGTACCTATAACCAGACCG
TTCAGCTGGATATTACGGCCTTTTTAAAGACCGTAAAGAAAAATAAGCACAAGTTTTATCCGGCCTTTAT
TCACATTCTTGCCCGCCTGATGAATGCTCATCCGGAATTCCGTATGGCAATGAAAGACGGTGAGCTGGTG
ATATGGGATAGTGTTCACCCTTGTTACACCGTTTTCCATGAGCAAACTGAAACGTTTTCATCGCTCTGGA
GTGAATACCACGACGATTTCCGGCAGTTTCTACACATATATTCGCAAGATGTGGCGTGTTACGGTGAAAA
CCTGGCCTATTTCCCTAAAGGGTTTATTGAGAATATGTTTTTCGTCTCAGCCAATCCCTGGGTGAGTTTC
ACCAGTTTTGATTTAAACGTGGCCAATATGGACAACTTCTTCGCCCCCGTTTTCACCATGGGCAAATATT
ATACGCAAGGCGACAAGGTGCTGATGCCGCTGGCGATTCAGGTTCATCATGCCGTTTGTGATGGCTTCCA
TGTCGGCAGAATGCTTAATGAATTACAACAGTACTGCGATGAGTGGCAGGGCGGGGCGTAAAGATCTGGA
TCCGGCTTACTAAAAGCCAGATAACAGTATGCGTATTTGCGCGCTGATTTTTGCGGTATAAGAATATATA
CTGATATGTATACCCGAAGTATGTCAAAAAGAGGTATGCTATGAAGCAGCGTATTACAGTGACAGTTGAC
AGCGACAGCTATCAGTTGCTCAAGGCATATATGATGTCAATATCTCCGGTCTGGTAAGCACAACCATGCA
GAATGAAGCCCGTCGTCTGCGTGCCGAACGCTGGAAAGCGGAAAATCAGGAAGGGATGGCTGAGGTCGCC
CGGTTTATTGAAATGAACGGCTCTTTTGCTGACGAGAACAGGGGCTGGTGAAATGCAGTTTAAGGTTTAC
ACCTATAAAAGAGAGAGCCGTTATCGTCTGTTTGTGGATGTACAGAGTGATATTATTGACACGCCCGGGC
GACGGATGGTGATCCCCCTGGCCAGTGCACGTCTGCTGTCAGATAAAGTCTCCCGTGAACTTTACCCGGT
GGTGCATATCGGGGATGAAAGCTGGCGCATGATGACCACCGATATGGCCAGTGTGCCGGTCTCCGTTATC
GGGGAAGAAGTGGCTGATCTCAGCCACCGCGAAAATGACATCAAAAACGCCATTAACCTGATGTTCTGGG
GAATATAAATGTCAGGCTCCCTTATACACAGCCAGTCTGCAGGTCGACCATAGTGACTGGATATGTTGTG
TTTTACAGTATTATGTAGTCTGTTTTTTATGCAAAATCTAATTTAATATATTGATATTTATATCATTTTA
CGTTTCTCGTTCAGCTTTCTTGTACAAAGTGGTTGATAACATCTCGAGCCATAAAGATGGTTAATTAAGT
TAGGCTCAGAGGCACACAGGAGTTTCTGGGCTCACCCTGCCCCCTTCCAACCCCTCAGTTCCCATCCTCC
AGCAGCTGTTTGTGTGCTGCCTCTGAAGTCCACACTGAACAAACTTCAGCCTACTCATGTCCCTAAAATG
GGCAAACATTGCAAGCAGCAAACAGCAAACACACAGCCCTCCCTGCCTGCTGACCTTGGAGCTGGGGCAG
AGGTCAGAGACCTCTCTGGGCCCATGCCACCTCCAACATCCACTCGACCCCTTGGAATTTCGGTGGAGAG
GAGCAGAGGTTGTCCTGGCGTGGTTTAGGTAGTGTGAGAGGGGTACCCGGGGATCTTGCTACCAGTGGAA
CAGCCACTAAGGATTCTGCAGTGAGAGCAGAGGGCCAGCTAAGTGGTACTCTCCCAGAGACTGTCTGACT
CACGCCACCCCCTCCACCTTGGACACAGGACGCTGTGGTTTCTGAGCCAGGTACAATGACTCCTTTCGGT
AAGTGCAGTGGAAGCTGTACACTGCCCAGGCAAAGCGTCCGGGCAGCGTAGGCGGGCGACTCAGATCCCA
GCCAGTGGACTTAGCCCCTGTTTGCTCCTCCGATAACTGGGGTGACCTTGGTTAATATTCACCAGCAGCC
TCCCCCGTTGCCCCTCTGGATCCACTGCTTAAATACGGACGAGGACAGGGCCCTGTCTCCTCAGCTTCAG
GCACCACCACTGACCTGGGACAGTGAATGATCCCCCTGATCTGCGGCCTCGACGGTATCGATAAGCTTGA
TATCGAATTCTAGTCGTCGACCACTTTCACAATCTGCTAGCAACCTGAGGAGGTTATCGTACGAAATTCG
CTGTCTGCGAGGGCCAGCTGTTGGGGTGAGTACTCCCTCTCAAAAGCGGGCATGACTTCTGCGCTAAGAT
TGTCAGTTTCCAAAAACGAGGAGGATTTGATATTCACCTGGCCCGCGGTGATGCCTTTGAGGGTGGCCGC
GTCCATCTGGTCAGAAAAGACAATCTTTTTGTTGTCAAGCTTGAGGTGTGGCAGGCTTGAGATCGATCTG
ACCATACACTTGAGTGACAATGACATCCACTTTGCCTTTCTCTCCACAGGTGTCCACTCCCAGGTCCAAC
GGCGCGCCGCTAGCGCTACCGGACTCAGATCTCGAGCTCAAGCTTCGAATTCTGCAGTCGAATTCACCAT
GTCTAGACTGGACAAGAGCAAAGTCATAAACGGAGCTCTGGAATTACTCAATGGTGTCGGTATCGAAGGC
CTGACGACAAGGAAACTCGCTCAAAAGCTGGGAGTTGAGCAGCCTACCCTGTACTGGCACGTGAAGAACA
AGCGGGCCCTGCTCGATGCCCTGCCAATCGAGATGCTGGACAGGCATCATACCCACTTCTGCCCCCTGGA
AGGCGAGTCATGGCAAGACTTTCTGCGGAACAACGCCAAGTCATACCGCTGTGCTCTCCTCTCACATCGC
GACGGGGCTAAAGTGCATCTCGGCACCCGCCCAACAGAGAAACAGTACGAAACCCTGGAAAATCAGCTCG
CGTTCCTGTGTCAGCAAGGCTTCTCCCTGGAGAACGCACTGTACGCTCTGTCCGCCGTGGGCCACTTTAC
ACTGGGCTGCGTATTGGAGGAACAGGAGCATCAAGTAGCAAAAGAGGAAAGAGAGACACCTACCACCGAT
TCTATGCCCCCACTTCTGAGACAAGCAATTGAGCTGTTCGACCGGCAGGGAGCCGAACCTGCCTTCCTTT
TCGGCCTGGAACTAATCATATGTGGCCTGGAGAAACAGCTAAAGTGCGAAAGCGGCGGGCCGACCGACGC
CCTTGACGATTTTGACTTAGACATGCTCCCAGCCGATGCCCTTGACGACTTTGACCTTGATATGCTGCCT
GCTGACGCTCTTGACGATTTTGACCTTGACATGCTCCCCGGGTAACTAAGTAAGCTCGAGCAAATTTGGA
TCCCCTTGAAATACATCCACAGGTACACCTCCAATTGACTCAAATGATGTCAATTAGTCTATCAGAAGCT
TCTAAAGCCATGACATCATTTTCTGGAATTTTCCAAGCTGTTTAAAGGCACAGTCAACTTAGTGTATGTA
AACTTCTGACCCACTGGAATTGTGATACAGTGAATTATAAGTGAAATAATCTGTCTGTAAACAATTGTTG
GAAAAATGACTTGTGTCATGCACAAAGTAGATGTCCTAACTGACTTGCCAAAACTATTGTTTGTTAACAA
GAAATTTGTGGAGTAGTTGAAAAACGAGTTTTAATGACTCCAACTTAAGTGTATGTAAACTTCCGACTTC
AACTGTATAGGTCTAGAGTCGACCTGCAGGCATGCAAGCTTGGCGTAATCATGGTCATAGCTGTTTCCTG
TGTGAAATTGTTATCCGCTCACAATTCCACACAACATACGAGCCGGAAGCATAAAGTGTAAAGCCTGGGG
TGCCTAATGAGTGAGCTAACTCACATTAATTGCGTTGCGCTCACTGCCCGCTTTCCAGTCGGGAAACCTG
TCGTGCCAGCTGCATTAATGAATCGGCCAACGCGCGGGGAGAGGCGGTTTGCGTATTGGGCGCTCTTCCG
CTTCCTCGCTCACTGACTCGCTGCGCTCGGTCGTTCGGCTGCGGCGAGCGGTATCAGCTCACTCAAAGGC
GGTAATACGGTTATCCACAGAATCAGGGGATAACGCAGGAAAGAACATGTGAGCAAAAGGCCAGCAAAAG
GCCAGGAACCGTAAAAAGGCCGCGTTGCTGGCGTTTTTCCATAGGCTCCGCCCCCCTGACGAGCATCACA
AAAATCGACGCTCAAGTCAGAGGTGGCGAAACCCGACAGGACTATAAAGATACCAGGCGTTTCCCCCTGG
AAGCTCCCTCGTGCGCTCTCCTGTTCCGACCCTGCCGCTTACCGGATACCTGTCCGCCTTTCTCCCTTCG
GGAAGCGTGGCGCTTTCTCATAGCTCACGCTGTAGGTATCTCAGTTCGGTGTAGGTCGTTCGCTCCAAGC
TGGGCTGTGTGCACGAACCCCCCGTTCAGCCCGACCGCTGCGCCTTATCCGGTAACTATCGTCTTGAGTC
CAACCCGGTAAGACACGACTTATCGCCACTGGCAGCAGCCACTGGTAACAGGATTAGCAGAGCGAGGTAT
GTAGGCGGTGCTACAGAGTTCTTGAAGTGGTGGCCTAACTACGGCTACACTAGAAGAACAGTATTTGGTA
TCTGCGCTCTGCTGAAGCCAGTTACCTTCGGAAAAAGAGTTGGTAGCTCTTGATCCGGCAAACAAACCAC
CGCTGGTAGCGGTGGTTTTTTTGTTTGCAAGCAGCAGATTACGCGCAGAAAAAAAGGATCTCAAGAAGAT
CCTTTGATCTTTTCTACGGGGTCTGACGCTCAGTGGAACGAAAACTCACGTTAAGGGATTTTGGTCATGA
GATTATCAAAAAGGATCTTCACCTAGATCCTTTTAAATTAAAAATGAAGTTTTAAATCAATCTAAAGTAT
ATATGAGTAAACTTGGTCTGACAGTTACCAATGCTTAATCAGTGAGGCACCTATCTCAGCGATCTGTCTA
TTTCGTTCATCCATAGTTGCCTGACTCCCCGTCGTGTAGATAACTACGATACGGGAGGGCTTACCATCTG
GCCCCAGTGCTGCAATGATACCGCGAGACCCACGCTCACCGGCTCCAGATTTATCAGCAATAAACCAGCC
AGCCGGAAGGGCCGAGCGCAGAAGTGGTCCTGCAACTTTATCCGCCTCCATCCAGTCTATTAATTGTTGC
CGGGAAGCTAGAGTAAGTAGTTCGCCAGTTAATAGTTTGCGCAACGTTGTTGCCATTGCTACAGGCATCG
TGGTGTCACGCTCGTCGTTTGGTATGGCTTCATTCAGCTCCGGTTCCCAACGATCAAGGCGAGTTACATG
ATCCCCCATGTTGTGCAAAAAAGCGGTTAGCTCCTTCGGTCCTCCGATCGTTGTCAGAAGTAAGTTGGCC
GCAGTGTTATCACTCATGGTTATGGCAGCACTGCATAATTCTCTTACTGTCATGCCATCCGTAAGATGCT
TTTCTGTGACTGGTGAGTACTCAACCAAGTCATTCTGAGAATAGTGTATGCGGCGACCGAGTTGCTCTTG
CCCGGCGTCAATACGGGATAATACCGCGCCACATAGCAGAACTTTAAAAGTGCTCATCATTGGAAAACGT
TCTTCGGGGCGAAAACTCTCAAGGATCTTACCGCTGTTGAGATCCAGTTCGATGTAACCCACTCGTGCAC
CCAACTGATCTTCAGCATCTTTTACTTTCACCAGCGTTTCTGGGTGAGCAAAAACAGGAAGGCAAAATGC
CGCAAAAAAGGGAATAAGGGCGACACGGAAATGTTGAATACTCATACTCTTCCTTTTTCAATATTATTGA
AGCATTTATCAGGGTTATTGTCTCATGAGCGGATACATATTTGAATGTATTTAGAAAAATAAACAAATAG
GGGTTCCGCGCACATTTCCCCGAAAAGTGCCACCTGACGTCTAAGAAACCATTATTATCATGACATTAAC
